Addgene plasmid #103164: LSB-hsa-miR-100-5p
Purpose: Used to sense miRNA activity using fluorescence based tools. hsa-miR-100-5p target in 3' UTR of of mKate. miRNA activity can be measured by the repression of mKate2 relative to EBFP2 fluorescent proteins . Plasmid is inherently unstable; please see Depositor Comments
Depositing lab: Ron Weiss. Depositing organization: Massachusetts Institute of Technology. Publication: A mixed antagonistic/synergistic miRNA repression model enables accurate predictions of multi-input miRNA sensor activity. Gam JJ, Babb J, Weiss R. Nat Commun. 2018 Jun 22;9(1):2430. doi: 10.1038/s41467-018-04575-0. PubMed 29934631.
Backbone
  Vector backbone: Low Sensor Backbone (LSB)
  Vector type: Mammalian Expression, Synthetic Biology
Growth in bacteria
  Bacterial resistance: Ampicillin and Kanamycin, 100 & 50 μg/mL
  Growth temperature: 30°C
  Growth strain: NEB Stable
  Copy number: High Copy
Gene/Insert
  Gene/Insert name: hsa-miR-100-5p target
  Species: H. sapiens (human)
  Entrez Gene: MIR100 (a.k.a. MIRN100, miR-100)
  Promoter: EF-1a
  Cloning method: Gibson Cloning
Terms and licenses: Academic/Nonprofit Terms; Industry Terms: Not Available to Industry
Depositor comments: Please note that this plasmid is inherently unstable due to a repeating poly A element. We recommend performing a diagnostic digest on multiple colonies upon receipt. The depositors would like to note the presence of several discrepancies between the depositor sequence and physical plasmid sequence. In particular, the sequences upstream and downstream of the puromycin coding region have 10 bp insertions which do not affect the ability to perform puromycin selection. The sequences for those regions within the physical plasmids are as follows: Upstream of Puro: GAATTCGACCGCCTGTCTCAAGGTGCCACC; Downstream of Puro: GCTTTGAGACTACGCGTGAATTCACTCCTC.
How to cite: LSB-hsa-miR-100-5p was a gift from Ron Weiss (Addgene plasmid # 103164 ; http://n2t.net/addgene:103164 ; RRID:Addgene_103164)
