[The description below was written by a language model from this plasmid's Addgene catalogue record and pLannotate feature annotations shown in this document.]
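Description:
LSB-hsa-miR-100-5p is an 11 kb mammalian expression plasmid built on the Low Sensor Backbone (LSB) and designed as a two-colour fluorescent sensor of microRNA activity. It replicates in E. coli from a high-copy ColE1/pUC-type origin and carries both an ampicillin resistance gene (β-lactamase with its own promoter) and a kanamycin resistance gene (aph(3')-Ia), matching the dual ampicillin/kanamycin selection in the catalogue entry. A puromycin N-acetyltransferase coding sequence followed by a rabbit β-globin polyadenylation signal is also present, and the depositor indicates it supports puromycin selection. No mammalian promoter is annotated directly upstream of it.

The payload consists of two parallel transcription units of the same design: the human EF-1α core promoter with its intron A, a fluorescent protein coding sequence, and a β-globin-derived 3' region with poly(A) signal. Each unit is framed by attB4, attB1 and attB2 Gateway recombination scars left over from modular assembly. The first unit expresses the red protein mKate2, and according to the record a target site for human miR-100-5p sits in its 3' UTR. This site is not separately annotated in the feature table, but presumably lies in the gap between the attB2 site and the β-globin sequence. The second unit expresses EBFP2 without a target and acts as an internal reference for transfection and expression level. Active miR-100-5p in a cell represses mKate2 relative to EBFP2, so the red-to-blue ratio reports miRNA activity.

The depositor warns that the repeated poly(A) elements make the plasmid inherently unstable. Small insertions flanking the puromycin gene also differ between the deposited sequence and the physical plasmid, reportedly without affecting selection.
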