Features (pLannotate 1.2.2; 28 found; start..end, strand, type, name):
     87..675     -  rep_origin     ori: high-copy-number ColE1/pMB1/pBR322/pUC origin of replication
    846..1706    -  CDS            AmpR: β-lactamase; bla; confers resistance to ampicillin, carbenicillin, and related antibiotics
   1707..1778    -  promoter       AmpR promoter: bla
   1857..2456    +  CDS            PuroR: puromycin N-acetyltransferase; pac from Streptomyces alboniger; confers resistance to puromycin
   2461..2541    +  CDS            HBB (fragment): HBB_PONPY - Experimental evidence at transcript level: Swiss-Prot protein existence level 2. Involved in oxygen transport from the lung to the various peripheral tissues. From Pongo pygmaeus (Bornean orangutan).
   2612..2667    +  polyA_signal   β-globin poly(A) signal: rabbit β-globin polyadenylation signal (Gil and Proudfoot, 1987)
   3646..3666    +  protein_bind   attB4: mutant version of attB; core recombination site for the Gateway® BP reaction BP Clonase™
   3734..3945    +  promoter       EF-1α core promoter: core promoter for human elongation factor EF-1α
   3946..4884    +  intron         EF-1α intron A: intron upstream of the start codon of human EF-1α
   4911..4931    +  protein_bind   attB1: mutant version of attB; core recombination site for the Gateway® BP reaction BP Clonase™
   4951..5646    +  CDS            mKate2: mKate2 is a basic (constitutively fluorescent) red fluorescent protein published in 2009, derived from Entacmaea quadricolor. It is reported to be a rapidly-maturing monomer with moderate acid sensitivity.
   5666..5690    -  protein_bind   attB2: mutant version of attB; recombination site for the Gateway® BP reaction BP Clonase™
   5834..5908    +  CDS            HBB (fragment): HBB_PONPY - Experimental evidence at transcript level: Swiss-Prot protein existence level 2. Involved in oxygen transport from the lung to the various peripheral tissues. From Pongo pygmaeus (Bornean orangutan).
   5979..6034    +  polyA_signal   β-globin poly(A) signal: rabbit β-globin polyadenylation signal (Gil and Proudfoot, 1987)
   6418..6443    +  misc_feature   SA: splice acceptor site
   7115..7135    +  protein_bind   attB4: mutant version of attB; core recombination site for the Gateway® BP reaction BP Clonase™
   7203..7414    +  promoter       EF-1α core promoter: core promoter for human elongation factor EF-1α
   7415..8353    +  intron         EF-1α intron A: intron upstream of the start codon of human EF-1α
   8380..8400    +  protein_bind   attB1: mutant version of attB; core recombination site for the Gateway® BP reaction BP Clonase™
   8411..9127    +  CDS            EBFP2: EBFP2 is a basic (constitutively fluorescent) blue fluorescent protein published in 2007, derived from Aequorea victoria. It is reported to be a rapidly-maturing monomer with moderate acid sensitivity.
   9135..9159    -  protein_bind   attB2: mutant version of attB; recombination site for the Gateway® BP reaction BP Clonase™
   9163..9243    +  CDS            HBB (fragment): HBB_PONPY - Experimental evidence at transcript level: Swiss-Prot protein existence level 2. Involved in oxygen transport from the lung to the various peripheral tissues. From Pongo pygmaeus (Bornean orangutan).
   9314..9369    +  polyA_signal   β-globin poly(A) signal: rabbit β-globin polyadenylation signal (Gil and Proudfoot, 1987)
   9752..9774    -  protein_bind   lac operator (fragment): The lac repressor binds to the lac operator to inhibit transcription in E. coli. This inhibition can be relieved by adding lactose or isopropyl-β-D-thiogalactopyranoside (IPTG). lac repressor encoded by lacI
   9778..9808    -  promoter       lac promoter: promoter for the E. coli lac operon
   9823..9844    -  protein_bind   CAP binding site: CAP binding activates transcription in the presence of cAMP. E. coli catabolite activator protein
   9857..9896    -  CDS            lacI (fragment): lac repressor; lacI; The lac repressor binds to the lac operator to inhibit transcription in E. coli. This inhibition can be relieved by adding lactose or isopropyl-β-D-thiogalactopyranoside (IPTG).
  10069..10878   +  CDS            KanR: aminoglycoside phosphotransferase; aph(3')-Ia; confers resistance to kanamycin in bacteria or G418 (Geneticin®) in eukaryotes
>Addgene plasmid #103164 | LSB-hsa-miR-100-5p | depositor full sequence | sequence record 195377 | Full Sequence
AATTGAGGGGATAACGCAGGAAAGAACATGTGAGCAAAAGGCCAGCAAAAGGCCAGGAACCGTAAAAAGG
CCGCGTTGCTGGCGTTTTTCCATAGGCTCCGCCCCCCTGACGAGCATCACAAAAATCGACGCTCAAGTCA
GAGGTGGCGAAACCCGACAGGACTATAAAGATACCAGGCGTTTCCCCCTGGAAGCTCCCTCGTGCGCTCT
CCTGTTCCGACCCTGCCGCTTACCGGATACCTGTCCGCCTTTCTCCCTTCGGGAAGCGTGGCGCTTTCTC
ATAGCTCACGCTGTAGGTATCTCAGTTCGGTGTAGGTCGTTCGCTCCAAGCTGGGCTGTGTGCACGAACC
CCCCGTTCAGCCCGACCGCTGCGCCTTATCCGGTAACTATCGTCTTGAGTCCAACCCGGTAAGACACGAC
TTATCGCCACTGGCAGCAGCCACTGGTAACAGGATTAGCAGAGCGAGGTATGTAGGCGGTGCTACAGAGT
TCTTGAAGTGGTGGCCTAACTACGGCTACACTAGAAGAACAGTATTTGGTATCTGCGCTCTGCTGAAGCC
AGTTACCTTCGGAAAAAGAGTTGGTAGCTCTTGATCCGGCAAACAAACCACCGCTGGTAGCGGTGGTTTT
TTTGTTTGCAAGCAGCAGATTACGCGCAGAAAAAAAGGATCTCAAGAAGATCCTTTGATCTTTTCTACGG
GGTCTGACGCTCAGTGGAACGAAAACTCACGTTAAGGGATTTTGGTCATGAGATTATCAAAAAGGATCTT
CACCTAGATCCTTTTAAATTAAAAATGAAGTTTTAAATCAATCTAAAGTATATATGAGTAAACTTGGTCT
GACAGTTACCAATGCTTAATCAGTGAGGCACCTATCTCAGCGATCTGTCTATTTCGTTCATCCATAGTTG
CCTGACTCCCCGTCGTGTAGATAACTACGATACGGGAGGGCTTACCATCTGGCCCCAGTGCTGCAATGAT
ACCGCGAGAACCACGCTCACCGGCTCCAGATTTATCAGCAATAAACCAGCCAGCCGGAAGGGCCGAGCGC
AGAAGTGGTCCTGCAACTTTATCCGCCTCCATCCAGTCTATTAATTGTTGCCGGGAAGCTAGAGTAAGTA
GTTCGCCAGTTAATAGTTTGCGCAACGTTGTTGCCATTGCTACAGGCATCGTGGTGTCACGCTCGTCGTT
TGGTATGGCTTCATTCAGCTCCGGTTCCCAACGATCAAGGCGAGTTACATGATCCCCCATGTTGTGCAAA
AAAGCGGTTAGCTCCTTCGGTCCTCCGATCGTTGTCAGAAGTAAGTTGGCCGCAGTGTTATCACTCATGG
TTATGGCAGCACTGCATAATTCTCTTACTGTCATGCCATCCGTAAGATGCTTTTCTGTGACTGGTGAGTA
CTCAACCAAGTCATTCTGAGAATAGTGTATGCGGCGACCGAGTTGCTCTTGCCCGGCGTCAATACGGGAT
AATACCGCGCCACATAGCAGAACTTTAAAAGTGCTCATCATTGGAAAACGTTCTTCGGGGCGAAAACTCT
CAAGGATCTTACCGCTGTTGAGATCCAGTTCGATGTAACCCACTCGTGCACCCAACTGATCTTCAGCATC
TTTTACTTTCACCAGCGTTTCTGGGTGAGCAAAAACAGGAAGGCAAAATGCCGCAAAAAAGGGAATAAGG
GCGACACGGAAATGTTGAATACTCATACTCTTCCTTTTTCAATATTATTGAAGCATTTATCAGGGTTATT
GTCTCATGAGCGGATACATATTTGAATGTAGCTCCGAATTTCTCGAGGGCTTGTCGACGACGGCGGTCTC
CGTCGTCAGGATCATGAATTCGACCCGCCTGCCACCATGACCGAGTACAAGCCCACGGTGCGCCTCGCCA
CCCGCGACGACGTCCCCCGGGCCGTACGCACCCTCGCCGCCGCGTTCGCCGACTACCCCGCCACGCGCCA
CACCGTCGACCCGGACCGCCACATCGAGCGGGTCACCGAGCTGCAAGAACTCTTCCTCACGCGCGTCGGG
CTCGACATCGGCAAGGTGTGGGTCGCGGACGACGGCGCCGCGGTGGCGGTCTGGACCACGCCGGAGAGCG
TCGAAGCGGGGGCGGTGTTCGCCGAGATCGGCCCGCGCATGGCCGAGTTGAGCGGTTCCCGGCTGGCCGC
GCAGCAACAGATGGAAGGCCTCCTGGCGCCGCACCGGCCCAAGGAGCCCGCGTGGTTCCTGGCCACCGTC
GGCGTCTCGCCCGACCACCAGGGCAAGGGTCTGGGCAGCGCCGTCGTGCTCCCCGGAGTGGAGGCGGCCG
AGCGCGCCGGGGTGCCCGCCTTCCTGGAGACATCCGCGCCCCGCAACCTCCCCTTCTACGAGCGGCTCGG
CTTCACCGTCACCGCCGACGTCGAGGTGCCCGAAGGACCGCGCACCTGGTGCATGACCCGCAAGCCCGGT
GCCTGATACGCGTGAATTCACTCCTCAGGTGCAGGCTGCCTATCAGAAGGTGGTGGCTGGTGTGGCCAAT
GCCCTGGCTCACAAATACCACTGAGATCTTTTTCCCTCTGCCAAAAATTATGGGGACATCATGAAGCCCC
TTGAGCATCTGACTTCTGGCTAATAAAGGAAATTTATTTTCATTGCAATAGTGTGTTGGAATTTTTTGTG
TCTCTCACTCGGAAGGACATATGGGAGGGCAAATCATTTAAAACATCAGAATGAGTATTTGGTTTAGAGT
TTGGCAACATATGCCCATATGCTGGCTGCCATGAACAAAGGTTGGCTATAAAGAGGTCATCAGTATATGA
AACAGCCCCCTGCTGTCCATTCCTTATTCCATAGAAAAGCCTTGACTTGAGGTTAGATTTTTTTTATATT
TTGTTTTGTGTTATTTTTTTCTTTAACATCCCTAAAATTTTCCTTACATGTTTTACTAGCCAGATTTTTC
CTCCTCTCCTGACTACTCCCAGTCATAGCTGTCCCTCTTCTCTTATGGAGATCCCTCGACCTGCAGCCCA
AGCTTGAATTCTCTAGAATTACCCTGTTATCCCTATGCTTGGTTTACCGAGCTCTTATTGGTTTTCAAAC
TTCATTGACTGTGCCCAACGCGCCTGGGAGCTCACGGGGACAGCCCCCCCCCAAAGCCCCCAGGGATGTA
ATTACGTCCCTCCCCCGCTAGGGGGCAGCAGCGAGCCGCCCGGGGCTCCGCTCCGGTCCGGCGCTCCCCC
CGCATCCCCGAGCCGGCAGCGTGCGGGGACAGCCCGGGCACGGGGAAGGTGGCACGGGATCGCTTTCCTC
TGAACGCTTCTCGCTGCTCTTTGAGCCTGCAGACACCTGGGGGGATACGGGGAAAAAGCTAGGCTGAAAG
ACCGGTTCTTAGAATGACACGCGCCTGGGAGCTCACGGGGACAGCCCCCCCCCAAAGCCCCCAGGGATGT
AATTACGTCCCTCCCCCGCTAGGGGGCAGCAGCGAGCCGCCCGGGGCTCCGCTCCGGTCCGGCGCTCCCC
CCGCATCCCCGAGCCGGCAGCGTGCGGGGACAGCCCGGGCACGGGGAAGGTGGCACGGGATCGCTTTCCT
CTGAACGCTTCTCGCTGCTCTTTGAGCCTGCAGACACCTGGGGGGATACGGGGAAAAAGCTAACTTCTGA
GACGACAACTTTGTATAGAAAAGTTGGCTCCGAATTCGCCCTTGACAGCAGAGATCCAGTTTGGTTAATT
AATTGGCTCCGGTGCCCGTCAGTGGGCAGAGCGCACATCGCCCACAGTCCCCGAGAAGTTGTGGGGAGGG
GTCGGCAATTGAACCGGTGCCTAGAGAAGGTGGCGCGGGGTAAACTGGGAAAGTGATGTCGTGTACTGGC
TCCGCCTTTTTCCCGAGGGTGGGGGAGAACCGTATATAAGTGCAGTAGTCGCCGTGAACGTTCTTTTTCG
CAACGGGTTTGCCGCCAGAACACAGGTAAGTGCCGTGTGTGGTTCCCGCGGGCCTGGCCTCTTTACGGGT
TATGGCCCTTGCGTGCCTTGAATTACTTCCACCTGGCTGCAGTACGTGATTCTTGATCCCGAGCTTCGGG
TTGGAAGTGGGTGGGAGAGTTCGAGGCCTTGCGCTTAAGGAGCCCCTTCGCCTCGTGCTTGAGTTGAGGC
CTGGCCTGGGCGCTGGGGCCGCCGCGTGCGAATCTGGTGGCACCTTCGCGCCTGTCTCGCTGCTTTCGAT
AAGTCTCTAGCCATTTAAAATTTTTGATGACCTGCTGCGACGCTTTTTTTCTGGCAAGATAGTCTTGTAA
ATGCGGGCCAAGATCTGCACACTGGTATTTCGGTTTTTGGGGCCGCGGGCGGCGACGGGGCCCGTGCGTC
CCAGCGCACATGTTCGGCGAGGCGGGGCCTGCGAGCGCGGCCACCGAGAATCGGACGGGGGTAGTCTCAA
GCTGGCCGGCCTGCTCTGGTGCCTGGCCTCGCGCCGCCGTGTATCGCCCCGCCCTGGGCGGCAAGGCTGG
CCCGGTCGGCACCAGTTGCGTGAGCGGAAAGATGGCCGCTTCCCGGCCCTGCTGCAGGGAGCTCAAAATG
GAGGACGCGGCGCTCGGGAGAGCGGGCGGGTGAGTCACCCACACAAAGGAAAAGGGCCTTTCCGTCCTCA
GCCGTCGCTTCATGTGACTCCACGGAGTACCGGGCGCCGTCCAGGCACCTCGATTAGTTCTCGAGCTTTT
GGAGTACGTCGTCTTTAGGTTGGGGGGAGGGGTTTTATGCGATGGAGTTTCCCCACACTGAGTGGGTGGA
GACTGAAGTTAGGCCAGCTTGGCACTTGATGTAATTCTCCTTGGAATTTGCCCTTTTTGAGTTTGGATCT
TGGTTCATTCTCAAGCCTCAGACAGTGGTTCAAAGTTTTTTTCTTCCATTTCAGGTGTCGTGAGAAGGGC
GAATTCGACCCAAGTTTGTACAAAAAAGCAGGCTGGATCCAGGTGCCACCATGGTGAGCGAGCTGATTAA
GGAGAACATGCACATGAAGCTGTACATGGAGGGCACCGTGAACAACCACCACTTCAAGTGCACATCCGAG
GGCGAAGGCAAGCCCTACGAGGGCACCCAGACCATGAGAATCAAGGCGGTCGAGGGCGGCCCTCTCCCCT
TCGCCTTCGACATCCTGGCTACCAGCTTCATGTACGGCAGCAAAACCTTCATCAACCACACCCAGGGCAT
CCCCGACTTCTTTAAGCAGTCCTTCCCCGAGGGCTTCACATGGGAGAGAGTCACCACATACGAAGATGGG
GGCGTGCTGACCGCTACCCAGGACACCAGCCTCCAGGACGGCTGCCTCATCTACAACGTCAAGATCAGAG
GGGTGAACTTCCCATCCAACGGCCCTGTGATGCAGAAGAAAACACTCGGCTGGGAGGCCTCCACCGAGAC
ACTGTACCCCGCTGACGGCGGCCTGGAAGGCAGAGCCGACATGGCCCTGAAGCTCGTGGGCGGGGGCCAC
CTGATCTGCAACCTTAAGACCACATACAGATCCAAGAAACCCGCTAAGAACCTCAAGATGCCCGGCGTCT
ACTATGTGGACAGGAGACTGGAAAGAATCAAGGAGGCCGACAAAGAGACATACGTCGAGCAGCACGAGGT
GGCTGTGGCCAGATACTGCGACCTCCCTAGCAAACTGGGGCACAAACTTAATTGAGAATTCTACCACCCA
GCTTTCTTGTACAAAGTGGTACGTCTCAAGACCAGAGGTCTCTGCTTTCGTAGGGCACAAGTTCGGATCT
ACGGGTTCACAAGTTCGGATCTACGGGTTCACAAGTTCGGATCTACGGGTTCACAAGTTCGGATCTACGG
GTTCAACCAGAAGAGACCTGTGCTTCACTCCTCAGGTGCAGGCTGCCTATCAGAAGGTGGTGGCTGGTGT
GGCCAATGCCCTGGCTCACAAATACCACTGAGATCTTTTTCCCTCTGCCAAAAATTATGGGGACATCATG
AAGCCCCTTGAGCATCTGACTTCTGGCTAATAAAGGAAATTTATTTTCATTGCAATAGTGTGTTGGAATT
TTTTGTGTCTCTCACTCGGAAGGACATATGGGAGGGCAAATCATTTAAAACATCAGAATGAGTATTTGGT
TTAGAGTTTGGCAACATATGCCCATATGCTGGCTGCCATGAACAAAGGTTGGCTATAAAGAGGTCATCAG
TATATGAAACAGCCCCCTGCTGTCCATTCCTTATTCCATAGAAAAGCCTTGACTTGAGGTTAGATTTTTT
TTATATTTTGTTTTGTGTTATTTTTTTCTTTAACATCCCTAAAATTTTCCTTACATGTTTTACTAGCCAG
ATTTTTCCTCCTCTCCTGACTACTCCCAGTCATAGCTGTCCCTCTTCTCTTATGGAGATCCCGAGCGGTG
CGTTTTTATGCTTGTAGTATTGTATAATGTTTTTAAGATCCAAGCTTCTGACCTCTTCTCTTCCTCCCAC
AGGGCCTCGAGACAATTGCATCGATGGTACCAGTGAAAGTCTGCAATGAATTCGAGTTGGCGCGCCTGTC
ATTCTAAATCTCTCTTTCAGCCTAAAGCTTTTTCCCCGTATCCCCCCAGGTGTCTGCAGGCTCAAAGAGC
AGCGAGAAGCGTTCAGAGGAAAGCGATCCCGTGCCACCTTCCCCGTGCCCGGGCTGTCCCCGCACGCTGC
CGGCTCGGGGATGCGGGGGGAGCGCCGGACCGGAGCGGAGCCCCGGGCGGCTCGCTGCTGCCCCCTAGCG
GGGGAGGGACGTAATTACATCCCTGGGGGCTTTGGGAGGGGGCTGTCCCCGTGAGCTCCCAGGCGCGCCT
GTCATTCTAAATCTCTCTTTCAGCCTAAAGCTTTTTCCCCGTATCCCCCCAGGTGTCTGCAGGCTCAAAG
AGCAGCGAGAAGCGTTCAGAGGAAAGCGATCCCGTGCCACCTTCCCCGTGCCCGGGCTGTCCCCGCACGC
TGCCGGCTCGGGGATGCGGGGGGAGCGCCGGACCGGAGCGGAGCCCCGGGCGGCTCGCTGCTGCCCCCTA
GCGGGGGAGGGACGTAATTACATCCCTGGGGGCTTTGGGGGGGGGCTGTCCCCGTGAGCTCCCAGGCGCG
CCAACTCGGTACCGTATCGATGTCGACGTTAACGCTAGTGATATCAACTTTGTATAGAAAAGTTGGCTCC
GAATTCGCCCTTGACAGCAGAGATCCAGTTTGGTTAATTAATTGGCTCCGGTGCCCGTCAGTGGGCAGAG
CGCACATCGCCCACAGTCCCCGAGAAGTTGTGGGGAGGGGTCGGCAATTGAACCGGTGCCTAGAGAAGGT
GGCGCGGGGTAAACTGGGAAAGTGATGTCGTGTACTGGCTCCGCCTTTTTCCCGAGGGTGGGGGAGAACC
GTATATAAGTGCAGTAGTCGCCGTGAACGTTCTTTTTCGCAACGGGTTTGCCGCCAGAACACAGGTAAGT
GCCGTGTGTGGTTCCCGCGGGCCTGGCCTCTTTACGGGTTATGGCCCTTGCGTGCCTTGAATTACTTCCA
CCTGGCTGCAGTACGTGATTCTTGATCCCGAGCTTCGGGTTGGAAGTGGGTGGGAGAGTTCGAGGCCTTG
CGCTTAAGGAGCCCCTTCGCCTCGTGCTTGAGTTGAGGCCTGGCCTGGGCGCTGGGGCCGCCGCGTGCGA
ATCTGGTGGCACCTTCGCGCCTGTCTCGCTGCTTTCGATAAGTCTCTAGCCATTTAAAATTTTTGATGAC
CTGCTGCGACGCTTTTTTTCTGGCAAGATAGTCTTGTAAATGCGGGCCAAGATCTGCACACTGGTATTTC
GGTTTTTGGGGCCGCGGGCGGCGACGGGGCCCGTGCGTCCCAGCGCACATGTTCGGCGAGGCGGGGCCTG
CGAGCGCGGCCACCGAGAATCGGACGGGGGTAGTCTCAAGCTGGCCGGCCTGCTCTGGTGCCTGGCCTCG
CGCCGCCGTGTATCGCCCCGCCCTGGGCGGCAAGGCTGGCCCGGTCGGCACCAGTTGCGTGAGCGGAAAG
ATGGCCGCTTCCCGGCCCTGCTGCAGGGAGCTCAAAATGGAGGACGCGGCGCTCGGGAGAGCGGGCGGGT
GAGTCACCCACACAAAGGAAAAGGGCCTTTCCGTCCTCAGCCGTCGCTTCATGTGACTCCACGGAGTACC
GGGCGCCGTCCAGGCACCTCGATTAGTTCTCGAGCTTTTGGAGTACGTCGTCTTTAGGTTGGGGGGAGGG
GTTTTATGCGATGGAGTTTCCCCACACTGAGTGGGTGGAGACTGAAGTTAGGCCAGCTTGGCACTTGATG
TAATTCTCCTTGGAATTTGCCCTTTTTGAGTTTGGATCTTGGTTCATTCTCAAGCCTCAGACAGTGGTTC
AAAGTTTTTTTCTTCCATTTCAGGTGTCGTGAGAAGGGCGAATTCGACCCAAGTTTGTACAAAAAAGCAG
GCTCGCCACCATGGTGAGCAAGGGCGAGGAGCTGTTCACCGGGGTGGTGCCCATCCTGGTCGAGCTGGAC
GGCGACGTAAACGGCCACAAGTTCAGCGTGAGGGGCGAGGGCGAGGGCGATGCCACCAACGGCAAGCTGA
CCCTGAAGTTCATCTGCACCACCGGCAAGCTGCCCGTGCCCTGGCCCACCCTCGTGACCACCCTGAGCCA
CGGCGTGCAGTGCTTCGCCCGCTACCCCGACCACATGAAGCAGCACGACTTCTTCAAGTCCGCCATGCCC
GAAGGCTACGTCCAGGAGCGCACCATCTTCTTCAAGGACGACGGCACCTACAAGACCCGCGCCGAGGTGA
AGTTCGAGGGCGACACCCTAGTGAACCGCATCGAGCTGAAGGGCGTCGACTTCAAGGAGGACGGCAACAT
CCTGGGGCACAAGCTGGAGTACAACTTCAACAGCCACAACATCTATATCATGGCCGTCAAGCAGAAGAAC
GGCATCAAGGTGAACTTCAAGATCCGCCACAACGTGGAGGACGGCAGCGTGCAGCTCGCCGACCACTACC
AGCAGAACACCCCCATCGGCGACGGCCCCGTGCTGCTGCCCGACAGCCACTACCTGAGCACCCAGTCCGT
GCTGAGCAAAGACCCCAACGAGAAGCGCGATCACATGGTCCTGCTGGAGTTCCGCACCGCCGCCGGGATC
ACTCTCGGCATGGACGAGCTGTACAAGTAATACCACCCAGCTTTCTTGTACAAAGTGGTACGCGTGAATT
CACTCCTCAGGTGCAGGCTGCCTATCAGAAGGTGGTGGCTGGTGTGGCCAATGCCCTGGCTCACAAATAC
CACTGAGATCTTTTTCCCTCTGCCAAAAATTATGGGGACATCATGAAGCCCCTTGAGCATCTGACTTCTG
GCTAATAAAGGAAATTTATTTTCATTGCAATAGTGTGTTGGAATTTTTTGTGTCTCTCACTCGGAAGGAC
ATATGGGAGGGCAAATCATTTAAAACATCAGAATGAGTATTTGGTTTAGAGTTTGGCAACATATGCCCAT
ATGCTGGCTGCCATGAACAAAGGTTGGCTATAAAGAGGTCATCAGTATATGAAACAGCCCCCTGCTGTCC
ATTCCTTATTCCATAGAAAAGCCTTGACTTGAGGTTAGATTTTTTTTATATTTTGTTTTGTGTTATTTTT
TTCTTTAACATCCCTAAAATTTTCCTTACATGTTTTACTAGCCAGATTTTTCCTCCTCTCCTGACTACTC
CCAGTCATAGCTGTCCCTCTTCTCTTATGGAGATCCCTCGACCTGCAGCCCAAGCTTGGCGTAATCATGG
TCATAGCTGTTTCCTGTGTGAAATTGTTATCCGCTCACAATTCCACACAACATACGAGCCGGAAGCATAA
AGTGTAAAGCCTGGGGTGCCTAATGAGTGAGCTAACTCACATTAATTGCGTTGCGCTCACTGCCCGCTTT
CCAGTCGGGAAACCTGTCGTGCCAGCGGATCGACAGTACTAAGCTTGGTCTAATACCCAATCTCTCGTCT
TATCCAGATGTTTTATACGCCTCTGGCCCGTGTCTCAAAATCTCTGATGTTACATTGCACAAGATAAAAT
AATATCATCATGAACAATAAAACTGTCTGCTTACATAAACAGTAATACAAGGGGTGTTATGAGCCATATT
CAACGGGAAACGTCGAGGCCGCGATTAAATTCCAACATGGATGCTGATTTATATGGGTATAAATGGGCTC
GCGATAATGTCGGGCAATCAGGTGCGACAATCTATCGCTTGTATGGGAAGCCCGATGCGCCAGAGTTGTT
TCTGAAACATGGCAAAGGTAGCGTTGCCAATGATGTTACAGATGAGATGGTCAGACTAAACTGGCTGACG
GAATTTATGCCTCTTCCGACCATCAAGCATTTTATCCGTACTCCTGATGATGCATGGTTACTCACCACTG
CGATCCCCGGAAAAACAGCATTCCAGGTATTAGAAGAATATCCTGATTCAGGTGAAAATATTGTTGATGC
GCTGGCAGTGTTCCTGCGCCGGTTGCATTCGATTCCTGTTTGTAATTGTCCTTTTAACAGCGATCGCGTA
TTTCGTCTCGCTCAGGCGCAATCACGAATGAATAACGGTTTGGTTGATGCGAGTGATTTTGATGACGAGC
GTAATGGCTGGCCTGTTGAACAAGTCTGGAAAGAAATGCATAAACTTTTGCCATTCTCACCGGATTCAGT
CGTCACTCATGGTGATTTCTCACTTGATAACCTTATTTTTGACGAGGGGAAATTAATAGGTTGTATTGAT
GTTGGACGAGTCGGAATCGCAGACCGATACCAGGATCTTGCCATCCTATGGAACTGCCTCGGTGAGTTTT
CTCCTTCATTACAGAAACGGCTTTTTCAAAAATATGGTATTGATAATCCTGATATGAATAAATTGCAGTT
TCATTTGATGCTCGATGAGTTTTTCTAATCAGAATTGGTTAATTGGTTGTAACACTGGCAGAGCATTACG
CTGACTTGACGGGACGGCGCAAGCTCATGACCAAAATCCCTTAACGTGAGTTACGCGTCGTTCCACTGAG
CGTCAGAGGTATCACTAGTATTACAGAGGTAAGTTATAACAGTCGCCTAACCC
