>Addgene plasmid #103164 | LSB-hsa-miR-100-5p | depositor partial sequence | sequence record 195378 | hsa-miR-100-5p target
CACAAGTTCGGATCTACGGGTT
