>Addgene plasmid #103164 | LSB-hsa-miR-100-5p | addgene full sequence | sequence record 237542 | mKate2-F 5'-ACCCGCTAAGAACCTCAAGA-3'
CCGACAAAGAGACATACGTCGAGCAGCACGAGGTGGCTGTGGCCAGATACTGCGACCTCCCTAGCAAACT
GGGGCACAAACTTAATTGAGAATTCTACCACCCAGCTTTCTTGTACAAAGTGGTACGTCTCAAGACCAGA
GGTCTCTGCTTTCGTAGGGCACAAGTTCGGATCTACGGGTTCACAAGTTCGGATCTACGGGTTCACAAGT
TCGGATCTACGGGTTCACAAGTTCGGATCTACGGGTTCAACCAGAAGAGACCTGTGCTTCACTCCTCAGG
TGCAGGCTGCCTATCAGAAGGTGGTGGCTGGTGTGGCCAATGCCCTGGCTCACAAATACCACTGAGATCT
TTTTCCCTCTGCCAAAAATTATGGGGACATCATGAAGCCCCTTGAGCATCTGACTTCTGGCTAATAAAGG
AAATTTATTTTCATTGCAATAGTGTGTTGGAATTTTTTGTGTCTCTCACTCGGAAGGACATATGGGAGGG
CAAATCATTTAAAACATCAGAATGAGTATTTGGTTTAGAGTTTGGCAACATATGCCCATATGCTGGCTGC
CATGAACAAAGGTTGGCTATAAAGAGGTCATCAGTATATGA
